Addgene plasmid #45056: UAS-dar1-V5
Depositing lab: Bing Ye. Depositing organization: University of Michigan. Publication: Differential regulation of dendritic and axonal development by the novel Kruppel-like factor Dar1. Ye B, Kim JH, Yang L, McLachlan I, Younger S, Jan LY, Jan YN. J Neurosci. 2011 Mar 2;31(9):3309-19. doi: 10.1523/JNEUROSCI.6307-10.2011. PubMed 21368042.
Backbone
  Vector backbone: pUAST
  Backbone size w/o insert (bp): 8900
  Vector type: Insect Expression
Growth in bacteria
  Bacterial resistance: Ampicillin, 100 μg/mL
  Growth temperature: 37°C
  Growth strain: DH5alpha
  Copy number: Unknown
Gene/Insert
  Gene/Insert name: dar1 (alt names: CG12029; dendritic arbor reduction 1)
  Species: D. melanogaster (fly)
  Entrez Gene: dar1 (a.k.a. Dmel_CG12029, CG12029, Dar1, Dmel\CG12029, l(3)63Ed, l(3)SH5)
  Promoter: HS promoter
  Tag / fusion protein: V5 (C terminal on insert)
  Cloning method: Restriction Enzyme; 5′ cloning site unknown (unknown if destroyed); 3′ cloning site unknown (unknown if destroyed)
  Sequencing primers: 5′ pCasper-hs; 3′ SV40pA-R
Terms and licenses: Academic/Nonprofit Terms; Industry Terms: Not Available to Industry
Depositor comments: CG12029 cDNA was tagged with the V5 tag and subcloned into pUAST.
How to cite: UAS-dar1-V5 was a gift from Bing Ye (Addgene plasmid # 45056 ; http://n2t.net/addgene:45056 ; RRID:Addgene_45056)
