[The description below was written by a language model from this plasmid's Addgene catalogue record.]
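Description:
UAS-dar1-V5 is a Drosophila expression construct built on pUAST, the classic GAL4-responsive transformation vector for insect (fly) expression; the backbone is listed at about 8.9 kb without the insert. It is propagated in E. coli under ampicillin selection. The record provides no feature table, so backbone elements are not individually documented. In general terms, pUAST is a P-element-based vector in which tandem GAL4 upstream activating sequences sit ahead of a minimal heat-shock (hsp70) promoter, followed by a cloning site and an SV40 polyadenylation signal. This agrees with the record's "HS promoter" entry and with the sequencing primers, which are named for the heat-shock promoter region and the SV40 polyA.

The payload is the cDNA of D. melanogaster dar1 (dendritic arbor reduction 1, CG12029), which encodes a Krüppel-like transcription factor. It carries a V5 epitope tag at the C terminus, and the tagged cDNA was subcloned into pUAST by restriction cloning, although the sites used are not recorded. Because the basal promoter is largely inactive without GAL4, expression of Dar1-V5 depends on a GAL4 driver. In transgenic flies this allows tissue- or cell-type-specific expression, and co-supplying GAL4 would permit expression in cultured insect cells. The V5 tag allows the protein to be detected by immunostaining or western blot without a Dar1-specific antibody.

The associated study concerns the differential regulation of dendritic and axonal development by Dar1. The construct is therefore suited to overexpression, rescue and localisation experiments in fly neurons.
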