>Addgene plasmid #45056 | UAS-dar1-V5 | addgene partial sequence | sequence record 63536 | SV40pA-R 5'-GAAATTTGTGATGCTATTGC-3'
AACAAGTTAACAACAACAATTGCATTCATTTTATGTTTCAGGTTCAGGGGGAGGTGTGGGAGGTTTTTTA
AAGCAAGTAAAACCTCTACAAATGTGGTATGGCTGATTATGATCTCTAGTCAAGGCACTATACATCAAAT
ATTTTTCCATAATTTTCTTGTATAGCAGTGCAGCTTTTTCCTTTGTGGTGTAAATAGCAAAGCAAGCAAG
AGTTCTATTACTAAACACAGCATGACTCAAAAAACTTAGCAATTCTGAAGGAAAGTCCTTGGGGTCTTCT
ACCTTTCTCTTCTTTTTTGGAGGAGTAGAATGTTGAGAGTCAGCAGTAGCCTCATCATCACTAGATGGCA
TTTCTTCTGAGCAAAACAGGTTTTCCTCATTAAAGGCATTCCACCACTGCTCCCATTCATCAGTTCCATA
GGTTGGAATCTAAAATACACAAACAATTAGAATCAGTAGTTTAACACATTATACACTTAAAAATTTTATA
TTTACCTTAGAGCTTTAAATCTCTGTAGGTAGTTTGTCCAATTATGTCACACCACAGAAGTAAGGTTCCT
TCACAAAGATCCTCTAGAAACTCAATGGTGATGGTGATGATGACCGGTACGCGTAGAATCGAGACCGAGG
AGAGGGTTAGGGATAGGCTTACCTTCGAAGGGCCCTCTAGATTTATTCTTGGGCAAGTGGCGCTTCATGT
GGAGCGCCAGGTGATCACTCCTCGCAAAGCTCCTCTCGCACACGATGCATTTGAAGGGTTTGGCCCCCGT
GTGCTTCCGGTAGTGCCTCGTTAGCTCGTCCGACCTGGCGAATCTCCACTCGCATTCCGGCCACTGGCAG
GTGTATGGCTTCTCA
